>Addgene plasmid #53610 | psigma2-EGFP | depositor full sequence | sequence record 84817 | psigma2-EGFP sequence 5128 bps
TAGTTATTAATAGTAATCAATTACGGGGTCATTAGTTCATAGCCCATATATGGAGTTCCGCGTTACATAA
CTTACGGTAAATGGCCCGCCTGGCTGACCGCCCAACGACCCCCGCCCATTGACGTCAATAATGACGTATG
TTCCCATAGTAACGCCAATAGGGACTTTCCATTGACGTCAATGGGTGGAGTATTTACGGTAAACTGCCCA
CTTGGCAGTACATCAAGTGTATCATATGCCAAGTACGCCCCCTATTGACGTCAATGACGGTAAATGGCCC
GCCTGGCATTATGCCCAGTACATGACCTTATGGGACTTTCCTACTTGGCAGTACATCTACGTATTAGTCA
TCGCTATTACCATGGTGATGCGGTTTTGGCAGTACATCAATGGGCGTGGATAGCGGTTTGACTCACGGGG
ATTTCCAAGTCTCCACCCCATTGACGTCAATGGGAGTTTGTTTTGGCACCAAAATCAACGGGACTTTCCA
AAATGTCGTAACAACTCCGCCCCATTGACGCAAATGGGCGGTAGGCGTGTACGGTGGGAGGTCTATATAA
GCAGAGCTGGTTTAGTGAACCGTCAGATCCGCTAGCGCTACCGGACTCAGATCTCGAGCTCAAGCTTCCA
TGATCCGATTCATTCTCATCCAGAACCGGGCAGGCAAGACACGCCTGGCCAAGTGGTATATGCAGTTCGA
TGATGACGAGAAGCAGAAGTTGATCGAGGAAGTGCACGCCGTGGTCACCGTCAGGGATGCCAAGCACACC
AACTTTGTGGAGTTCCGGAACTTCAAGATCATCTACCGGCGCTACGCTGGCCTCTACTTCTGCATCTGCG
TTGACGTCAACGACAACAATCTGGCCTATCTTGAGGCCATCCACAACTTCGTAGAAGTGTTAAATGAATA
CTTCCACAATGTCTGTGAACTGGACCTGGTGTTCAACTTCTACAAGGTTTACACGGTGGTAGATGAGATG
TTCCTGGCAGGAGAGATCCGAGAGACGAGCCAGACGAAGGTGCTGAAGCAGCTGCTGATGCTGCAGTCGC
TGGAGGATCCACCGGTCGCCACCATGGTGAGCAAGGGCGAGGAGCTGTTCACCGGGGTGGTGCCCATCCT
GGTCGAGCTGGACGGCGACGTAAACGGCCACAAGTTCAGCGTGTCCGGCGAGGGCGAGGGCGATGCCACC
TACGGCAAGCTGACCCTGAAGTTCATCTGCACCACCGGCAAGCTGCCCGTGCCCTGGCCCACCCTCGTGA
CCACCCTGACCTACGGCGTGCAGTGCTTCAGCCGCTACCCCGACCACATGAAGCAGCACGACTTCTTCAA
GTCCGCCATGCCCGAAGGCTACGTCCAGGAGCGCACCATCTTCTTCAAGGACGACGGCAACTACAAGACC
CGCGCCGAGGTGAAGTTCGAGGGCGACACCCTGGTGAACCGCATCGAGCTGAAGGGCATCGACTTCAAGG
AGGACGGCAACATCCTGGGGCACAAGCTGGAGTACAACTACAACAGCCACAACGTCTATATCATGGCCGA
CAAGCAGAAGAACGGCATCAAGGTGAACTTCAAGATCCGCCACAACATCGAGGACGGCAGCGTGCAGCTC
GCCGACCACTACCAGCAGAACACCCCCATCGGCGACGGCCCCGTGCTGCTGCCCGACAACCACTACCTGA
GCACCCAGTCCGCCCTGAGCAAAGACCCCAACGAGAAGCGCGATCACATGGTCCTGCTGGAGTTCGTGAC
CGCCGCCGGGATCACTCTCGGCATGGACGAGCTGTACAAGTAAAGCGGCCGCGACTCTAGATCATAATCA
GCCATACCACATTTGTAGAGGTTTTACTTGCTTTAAAAAACCTCCCACACCTCCCCCTGAACCTGAAACA
TAAAATGAATGCAATTGTTGTTGTTAACTTGTTTATTGCAGCTTATAATGGTTACAAATAAAGCAATAGC
ATCACAAATTTCACAAATAAAGCATTTTTTTCACTGCATTCTAGTTGTGGTTTGTCCAAACTCATCAATG
TATCTTAAGGCGTAAATTGTAAGCGTTAATATTTTGTTAAAATTCGCGTTAAATTTTTGTTAAATCAGCT
CATTTTTTAACCAATAGGCCGAAATCGGCAAAATCCCTTATAAATCAAAAGAATAGACCGAGATAGGGT
[37 nt withheld, positions 2170-2206]
AAAGAACGTGGACTCCAACGTCAAAGG
[49 nt withheld, positions 2234-2282]
T
[91 nt withheld, positions 2284-2374]
G
[124 nt withheld, positions 2376-2499]
CAGGTGGCACTTTTCGGGGAAATGTGCGCGGAACCCCTATTTGTTTATTTTTCTAAATACATTCAAATAT
GTATCCGCTCATGAGACAATAACCCTGATAAATGCTTCAATAATATTGAAAAAGGAAGAGTCCTGAGGCG
GAAAGAACCAGCTGTGGAATGTGTGTCAGTTAGGGTGTGGAAAGTCCCCAGGCTCCCCAGCAGGCAGAAG
TATGCAAAGCATGCATCTCAATTAGTCAGCAACCAGGTGTGGAAAGTCCCCAGGCTCCCCAGCAGGCAGA
AGTATGCAAAGCATGCATCTCAATTAGTCAGCAACCATAGTCCCGCCCCTAACTCCGCCCATCCCGCCCC
TAACTCCGCCCAGTTCCGCCCATTCTCCGCCCCATGGCTGACTAATTTTTTTTATTTATGCAGAGGCCGA
GGCCGCCTCGGCCTCTGAGCTATTCCAGAAGTAGTGAGGAGGCTTTTTTGGAGGCCTAGGCTTTTGCAAA
GATCGATCAAGAGACAGGATGAGGATCGTTTCGCATGATTGAACAAGATGGATTGCACGCAGGTTCTCCG
GCCGCTTGGGTGGAGAGGCTATTCGGCTATGACTGGGCACAACAGACAATCGGCTGCTCTGATGCCGCCG
TGTTCCGGCTGTCAGCGCAGGGGCGCCCGGTTCTTTTTGTCAAGACCGACCTGTCCGGTGCCCTGAATGA
ACTGCAAGACGAGGCAGCGCGGCTATCGTGGCTGGCCACGACGGGCGTTCCTTGCGCAGCTGTGCTCGAC
GTTGTCACTGAAGCGGGAAGGGACTGGCTGCTATTGGGCGAAGTGCCGGGGCAGGATCTCCTGTCATCTC
ACCTTGCTCCTGCCGAGAAAGTATCCATCATGGCTGATGCAATGCGGCGGCTGCATACGCTTGATCCGGC
TACCTGCCCATTCGACCACCAAGCGAAACATCGCATCGAGCGAGCACGTACTCGGATGGAAGCCGGTCTT
GTCGATCAGGATGATCTGGACGAAGAGCATCAGGGGCTCGCGCCAGCCGAACTGTTCGCCAGGCTCAAGG
CGAGCATGCCCGACGGCGAGGATCTCGTCGTGACCCATGGCGATGCCTGCTTGCCGAATATCATGGTGGA
AAATGGCCGCTTTTCTGGATTCATCGACTGTGGCCGGCTGGGTGTGGCGGACCGCTATCAGGACATAGCG
TTGGCTACCCGTGATATTGCTGAAGAGCTTGGCGGCGAATGGGCTGACCGCTTCCTCGTGCTTTACGGTA
TCGCCGCTCCCGATTCGCAGCGCATCGCCTTCTATCGCCTTCTTGACGAGTTCTTCTGAGCGGGACTCTG
GGGTTCGAAATGACCGACCAAGCGACGCCCAACCTGCCATCACGAGATTTCGATTCCACCGCCGCCTTCT
ATGAAAGGTTGGGCTTCGGAATCGTTTTCCGGGACGCCGGCTGGATGATCCTCCAGCGCGGGGATCTCAT
GCTGGAGTTCTTCGCCCACCCTAGGGGGAGGCTAACTGAAACACGGAAGGAGACAATACCGGAAGGAACC
CGCGCTATGACGGCAATAAAAAGACAGAATAAAACGCACGGTGTTGGGTCGTTTGTTCATAAACGCGGGG
TTCGGTCCCAGGGCTGGCACTCTGTCGATACCCCACCGAGACCCCATTGGGGCCAATACGCCCGCGTTTC
TTCCTTTTCCCCACCCCACCCCCCAAGTTCGGGTGAAGGCCCAGGGCTCGCAGCCAACGTCGGGGCGGCA
GGCCCTGCCATAGCCTCAGGTTACTCATATATACTTTAGATTGATTTAAAACTTCATTTTTAATTTAAAA
GGATCTAGGTGAAGATCCTTTTTGATAATCTCATGACCAAAATCCCTTAACGTGAGTTTTCGTTCCACTG
AGCGTCAGACCCCGTAGAAAAGATCAAAGGATCTTCTTGAGATCCTTTTTTTCTGCGCGTAATCTGCTGC
TTGCAAACAAAAAAACCACCGCTACCAGCGGTGGTTTGTTTGCCGGATCAAGAGCTACCAACTCTTTTTC
CGAAGGTAACTGGCTTCAGCAGAGCGCAGATACCAAATACTGTCCTTCTAGTGTAGCCGTAGTTAGGCCA
CCACTTCAAGAACTCTGTAGCACCGCCTACATACCTCGCTCTGCTAATCCTGTTACCAGTGGCTGCTGCC
AGTGGCGATAAGTCGTGTCTTACCGGGTTGGACTCAAGACGATAGTTACCGGATAAGGCGCAGCGGTCGG
GCTGAACGGGGGGTTCGTGCACACAGCCCAGCTTGGAGCGAACGACCTACACCGAACTGAGATACCTACA
GCGTGAGCTATGAGAAAGCGCCACGCTTCCCGAAGGGAGAAAGGCGGACAGGTATCCGGTAAGCGGCAGG
GTCGGAACAGGAGAGCGCACGAGGGAGCTTCCAGGGGGAAACGCCTGGTATCTTTATAGTCCTGTCGGGT
TTCGCCACCTCTGACTTGAGCGTCGATTTTTGTGATGCTCGTCAGGGGGGCGGAGCCTATGGAAAAACGC
CAGCAACGCGGCCTTTTTACGGTTCCTGGCCTTTTGCTGGCCTTTTGCTCACATGTTCTTTCCTGCGTTA
TCCCCTGATTCTGTGGATAACCGTATTACCGCCATGCAT
Features (pLannotate 1.2.2; 15 found; start..end, strand, type, name):
     61..364     +  enhancer       CMV enhancer: human cytomegalovirus immediate early enhancer
    365..568     +  promoter       CMV promoter: human cytomegalovirus (CMV) immediate early promoter
    591..628     +  misc_feature   MCS (fragment): multiple cloning site
    630..1055    +  CDS            AP2S1: AP2S1_HUMAN - Also known as AP17, CLAPS2. Experimental evidence at protein level: Swiss-Prot protein existence level 1. Component of the adaptor protein complex 2 (AP-2). Adaptor protein complexes function in protein Transport via Transport vesicles in different membrane traffic pathways. Adaptor protein complexes are vesicle coat components and appear to be involved in cargo selection and vesicle formation. AP-2 is involved in clathrin-dependent endocytosis in which cargo proteins are incorporated into vesicles surrounded by clathrin (clathrin-coated vesicles, CCVs) which are destined for fus
   1074..1793    +  CDS            EGFP: the original enhanced GFP (Yang et al., 1996) mammalian codon-optimized
   1810..1893    +  CDS            large T antigen (fragment): large T antigen from SV40 (simian virus 40)
   1916..2037    +  polyA_signal   SV40 poly(A) signal: SV40 polyadenylation signal
   2071..2499    -  rep_origin     f1 ori (sequence partly withheld): f1 bacteriophage origin of replication; arrow indicates direction of (+) strand synthesis
   2526..2630    +  promoter       AmpR promoter: bla
   2632..2989    +  promoter       SV40 promoter: SV40 enhancer and early promoter
   3024..3818    +  CDS            NeoR/KanR: aminoglycoside phosphotransferase from Tn5; aph(3')-II (or nptII); confers resistance to neomycin, kanamycin, and G418 (Geneticin®)
   3839..3991    +  CDS            ble (fragment): BLE_KLEPN - Experimental evidence at protein level: Swiss-Prot protein existence level 1. Binding protein with a strong affinity to the bleomycin family of antibiotics. Binds to CL990; an antimitotic-antibiotic compound. From Klebsiella pneumoniae.
   4050..4097    +  polyA_signal   HSV TK poly(A) signal: herpes simplex virus thymidine kinase polyadenylation signal (Cole and Stacy, 1985)
   4188..4204    -  polyA_signal   bGH poly(A) signal (fragment): bovine growth hormone polyadenylation signal
   4426..5014    +  rep_origin     ori: high-copy-number ColE1/pMB1/pBR322/pUC origin of replication
