[The description below was written by a language model from this plasmid's Addgene catalogue record and pLannotate feature annotations shown in this document.]
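Description:
psigma2-EGFP is a 5.1 kb mammalian expression plasmid built on the Clontech pEGFP-N1 backbone. It encodes the sigma2 small subunit of the clathrin adaptor complex AP-2 (Ap2s1, also called AP17) fused to EGFP. The 426 bp rat coding sequence was inserted between the HindIII and BamHI sites of the multiple cloning site, both of which remain intact. This places it downstream of the human cytomegalovirus immediate early enhancer and promoter and in frame with EGFP, so the fluorescent protein sits at the C terminus of sigma2 after a short linker. An SV40 polyadenylation signal terminates the transcript. The automated annotation labels the insert by its match to the human AP2S1 protein, whereas the catalogue entry gives the species as rat.

The plasmid is propagated in E. coli through a high-copy ColE1/pUC-type origin and also carries an f1 origin for single-stranded DNA production. A single Tn5 aminoglycoside phosphotransferase gene (NeoR/KanR) serves as the marker in both hosts. A bacterial bla-type promoter drives it for kanamycin selection in bacteria. An SV40 enhancer/early promoter, paired with an HSV TK polyadenylation signal, drives it for G418 selection of stably transfected mammalian cells. The short large T antigen, ble and bGH poly(A) fragments in the feature table are probably backbone remnants or partial annotation matches rather than functional elements.

Because sigma2 is incorporated into the AP-2 complex, which selects cargo and nucleates clathrin coats during endocytosis, the fusion can act as a fluorescent marker for AP-2-containing coated pits and vesicles. The associated publication concerns the dynamics of clathrin and adaptor-containing carriers in cells, which is consistent with use in live-cell fluorescence imaging.
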