Addgene plasmid #53610: psigma2-EGFP
Purpose: Expresses sigma2 of adaptor protein of AP2
Depositing lab: Tom Kirchhausen. Depositing organization: Boston Children's Hospital. Publication: Dynamics of intracellular clathrin/AP1- and clathrin/AP3-containing carriers. Kural C, Tacheva-Grigorova SK, Boulant S, Cocucci E, Baust T, Duarte D, Kirchhausen T. Cell Rep. 2012 Nov 29;2(5):1111-9. doi: 10.1016/j.celrep.2012.09.025. Epub 2012 Oct 25. PubMed 23103167.
Backbone
  Vector backbone: pEGFP-N1
  Backbone manufacturer: Clontech
  Backbone size w/o insert (bp): 4700
  Total vector size (bp): 5128
  Vector type: Mammalian Expression
  Selectable markers: Neomycin (select with G418)
Growth in bacteria
  Bacterial resistance: Kanamycin, 50 μg/mL
  Growth temperature: 37°C
  Growth strain: DH5alpha
  Copy number: High Copy
Gene/Insert
  Gene/Insert name: sigma2 (alt name: adaptor-related protein complex 2, sigma 1 subunit)
  Species: R. norvegicus (rat)
  Insert size (bp): 426
  Entrez Gene: Ap2s1 (a.k.a. Ap17)
  Promoter: CMV
  Tag / fusion protein: EGFP (C terminal on insert)
  Cloning method: Restriction Enzyme; 5′ cloning site HindIII (not destroyed); 3′ cloning site BamHI (not destroyed)
  Sequencing primers: 5′ CMV-F; 3′ EGFP-N
Terms and licenses: Academic/Nonprofit Terms; Industry Terms: Not Available to Industry
How to cite: psigma2-EGFP was a gift from Tom Kirchhausen (Addgene plasmid # 53610 ; http://n2t.net/addgene:53610 ; RRID:Addgene_53610)
