>Addgene plasmid #53610 | psigma2-EGFP | addgene partial sequence | sequence record 92293 | CMV-F 5'-CGCAAATGGGCGGTAGGCGTG-3'
TGACCGTCAGATCCGCTAGCGCTACCGGACTCAGATCTCGAGCTCAAGCTTCCATGATCCGATTCATTCT
CATCCAGAACCGGGCAGGCAAGACACGCCTGGCCAAGTGGTATATGCAGTTCGATGATGACGAGAAGCAG
AAGTTGATCGAGGAAGTGCACGCCGTGGTCACCGTCAGGGATGCCAAGCACACCAACTTTGTGGAGTTCC
GGAACTTCAAGATCATCTACCGGCGCTACGCTGGCCTCTACTTCTGCATCTGCGTTGACGTCAACGACAA
CAATCTGGCCTATCTTGAGGCCATCCACAACTTCGTAGAAGTGTTAAATGAATACTTCCACAATGTCTGT
GAACTGGACCTGGTGTTCAACTTCTACAAGGTTTACACGGTGGTAGATGAGATGTTCCTGGCAGGAGAGA
TCCGAGAGACGAGCCAGACGAAGGTGCTGAAGCAGCTGCTGATGCTGCAGTCGCTGGAGGATCCACCGGT
CGCCACCATGGTGAGCAAGGGCGAGGAGCTGTTCACCGGGGTGGTGCCCATCCTGGTCGAGCTGGACGGC
GACGTAAACGGCCACAAGTTCAGCGTGTCCGGCGAGGGCGAGGGCGATGCCACCTACGGCAAGCTGACCC
TGAAGTTCATCTGCACCACCGGCAAGCTGCCCGTGCCCTGGCCCACCCTCGTGACCACCCTGACCTACGG
CGTGCAGTGCTTCAGCCGCTACCCCGACCACATGAAGCAGCACGACTTCTTCAAGTCCGCCATGCCCGAA
GGCTACGTCCAGGAGCGCACCATCTTCTTCAAGGACGACGGCAACTACAAGACCCGCGCCGAGGTGAAGT
TCGAGGGCGACACCCTGGTGAACCGCATCGAGCTGAAGGGCATCGACTTCAAGGAGGACGGCAACATCCT
GGGGCACAGCTGGAGTACAACTACAACAGCCACAACGTCTATATCATGG
