>Addgene plasmid #53610 | psigma2-EGFP | addgene partial sequence | sequence record 92295 | SV40pA-R 5'-GAAATTTGTGATGCTATTGC-3'
TTGCATTCATTTTATGTTTCAGGTTCAGGGGGAGGTGTGGGAGGTTTTTTAAAGCAAGTAAAACCTCTAC
AAATGTGGTATGGCTGATTATGATCTAGAGTCGCGGCCGCTTTACTTGTACAGCTCGTCCATGCCGAGAG
TGATCCCGGCGGCGGTCACGAACTCCAGCAGGACCATGTGATCGCGCTTCTCGTTGGGGTCTTTGCTCAG
GGCGGACTGGGTGCTCAGGTAGTGGTTGTCGGGCAGCAGCACGGGGCCGTCGCCGATGGGGGTGTTCTGC
TGGTAGTGGTCGGCGAGCTGCACGCTGCCGTCCTCGATGTTGTGGCGGATCTTGAAGTTCACCTTGATGC
CGTTCTTCTGCTTGTCGGCCATGATATAGACGTTGTGGCTGTTGTAGTTGTACTCCAGCTTGTGCCCCAG
GATGTTGCCGTCCTCCTTGAAGTCGATGCCCTTCAGCTCGATGCGGTTCACCAGGGTGTCGCCCTCGAAC
TTCACCTCGGCGCGGGTCTTGTAGTTGCCGTCGTCCTTGAAGAAGATGGTGCGCTCCTGGACGTAGCCTT
CGGGCATGGCGGACTTGAAGAAGTCGTGCTGCTTCATGTGGTCGGGGTAGCGGCTGAAGCACTGCACGCC
GTAGGTCAGGGTGGTCACGAGGGTGGGCCAGGGCACGGGCAGCTTGCCGGTGGTGCAGATGAACTTCAGG
GTCAGCTTGCCGTAGGTGGCATCGCCCTCGCCCTCGCCGGACACGCTGAACTTGTGGCCGTTTACGTCGC
CGTCCAGCTCGACCAGGATGGGCACCACCCCGGTGAACAGCTCCTCGCCCTTGCTCACCATGGTGGCGAC
CGGTGG
